Addgene plasmid #25927: myc-Rapr-FAK-YM
Depositing lab: Klaus Hahn. Depositing organization: University of North Carolina at Chapel Hill. Publication: Engineered allosteric activation of kinases in living cells. Karginov AV, Ding F, Kota P, Dokholyan NV, Hahn KM. Nat Biotechnol. 2010 Jul;28(7):743-7. doi: 10.1038/nbt.1639. Epub 2010 Jun 27. PubMed 20581846.
Backbone
  Vector backbone: pRc/CMV
  Backbone size w/o insert (bp): 5500
  Vector type: Mammalian Expression
Growth in bacteria
  Bacterial resistance: Ampicillin, 100 μg/mL
  Growth temperature: 37°C
  Growth strain: DH5alpha
  Copy number: High Copy
Gene/Insert
  Gene/Insert name: RapR-FAK
  Species: M. musculus (mouse)
  Insert size (bp): 3800
  Mutation: This myc-RapR-FAK-YM plasmid contains FAK mutations Y180A and M183A. (The sequence data uploaded to addgene is based on wt).
  GenBank ID: NM_007982
  Entrez Gene: Ptk2 (a.k.a. FADK 1, FAK, FRNK, Fadk, p125FAK)
  Tag / fusion protein: Myc (N terminal on insert)
  Cloning method: Restriction Enzyme; 5′ cloning site KpnI (not destroyed); 3′ cloning site BglII (not destroyed)
  Sequencing primers: 5′ CMV-Fw
Terms and licenses: Academic/Nonprofit Terms; Industry Terms: Not Available to Industry
How to cite: myc-Rapr-FAK-YM was a gift from Klaus Hahn (Addgene plasmid # 25927 ; http://n2t.net/addgene:25927 ; RRID:Addgene_25927)
