[The description below was written by a language model from this plasmid's Addgene catalogue record.]
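Description:
myc-Rapr-FAK-YM is a mammalian expression plasmid built on the pRc/CMV backbone (about 5.5 kb without insert). It carries an approximately 3.8 kb insert encoding RapR-FAK, an engineered form of mouse focal adhesion kinase (Ptk2, also called FAK or p125FAK). The insert was placed between KpnI and BglII sites, both retained, and it carries an N-terminal Myc epitope tag for detecting or immunoprecipitating the expressed protein. The promoter is not listed as a separate field, but the backbone name and the CMV forward sequencing primer point to expression from the cytomegalovirus immediate-early promoter. In bacteria the plasmid is maintained at high copy number under ampicillin selection. The record does not state a mammalian selection marker or the origin of replication.

The associated publication concerns engineered allosteric activation of kinases in living cells. The "RapR" designation suggests a rapamycin-regulated design, in which kinase activity would be switched on by adding a small molecule, although the record does not describe the inserted regulatory domain or how it works. The "YM" variant carries two FAK substitutions, Y180A and M183A. From general knowledge of FAK, these residues lie in the FERM domain, and mutating them relieves autoinhibition of the catalytic domain, though the record does not state this rationale. The depositor notes that the sequence data on file are based on the wild-type version, so the two mutations will not appear in that sequence. The construct is suited to transfection studies in which FAK catalytic activity is controlled in living mammalian cells.
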