>Addgene plasmid #25927 | myc-Rapr-FAK-YM | depositor partial sequence | sequence record 12150 | Author sequence
CTGCTTACTGGCTTATCGAAATTAATACGACTCACTATAGGGAGACCCAAGCTTGGTACCGAGCTCGGAT
CCACTAGTAACGGCCGCCAGTGTGCTGGAATTCTGCAGATATCCATCACACTGGCGGCCCCCTCGAGGTC
GACGATTGAATTGGCCACCATGGAGCAGAAGCTGATCTCCGAGGAGGACCTGGGATCCCCTGCTTATCTT
GACCCAAACTTGAATCACACACCAAGTTCGAGTACTAAGACTCACCTGGGTACTGGCATGGAACGGTCCC
CTGGTGCAATGGAACGAGTATTAAAGGTCTTTCATCATTTTGAAAGCAGTAGTGAGCCAACCACCTGGGC
CAGTATTATCAGGCATGGAGATGCTACTGATGTCAGGGGCATCATTCAGAAGATAGTGGACAGTCACAAA
GTAAAGCACGTGGCCTGCTATGGATTTCGCCTCAGTCACCTGCGATCGGAGGAGGTGCACTGGCTGCACG
TGGACATGGGTGTCTCCAGTGTGAGGGAGAAATATGAACTCGCCCACCCACCAGAGGAGTGGAAATATGA
GTTGAGAATTCGTTACTTGCCAAAAGGATTTCTAAACCAGTTTACTGAAGATAAGCCAACATTGAATTTC
TTCTATCAACAGGTGAAGAGTGACTACATGCAAGAAATAGCTGATCAAGTAGACCAAGAAATAGCTTTGA
AGTTGGGTTGTTTGGAAATTAGGCGATCCTATTGGGAGATGAGGGGTAATGCCCTAGAGAAGAAGTCCAA
CTATGAAGTATTAGAAAAAGATGTTGGTTTAAAGCGATTTTTTCCTAAGAGTTTACTGGATTCTGTCAAG
GCCAAAACACTAAGAAAGCTGATCCAGCAAACATTCAGGCAGTTTGCCAACCTTAATAGAGAAGAAAGCA
TCCTGAAATTCTTTGAGATTCTTTCTCCTGTGTACAGATTTGACAAAGAGTGCTTCAAGTGTGCCCTTGG
GTCAAGTTGGATCATTTCTGTGGAATTGGCAATCGGCCCAGAAGAAGGGATCAGTTACCTGACAGACAAA
GGCTGCAATCCCACACACCTAGCAGACTTTAACCAAGTGCAGACCATCCAGTACTCAAACAGTGAAGACA
AAGACAGGAAAGGAATGCTACAACTCAAAATCGCTGGTGCTCCTGAGCCTCTGACCGTGACGGCACCATC
CCTAACCATTGCCGAGAACATGGCCGACCTGATTGATGGATACTGCCGGCTGGTGAATGGAGCCACACAA
TCTTTCATCATCAGACCCCAGAAAGAAGGTGAACGGGCGTTGCCATCAATACCAAAGTTGGCCAACAGTG
AAAAGCAAGGCATGCGGACACATGCAGTCTCTGTGTCAGAGACAGATGACTATGCAGAGATCATCGATGA
GGAAGACACATACACCATGCCCTCGACCAGGGATTATGAGATTCAGAGAGAAAGAATAGAACTTGGACGC
TGTATTGGAGAAGGTCAGTTTGGAGATGTACATCAAGGCGTGTACGGCCCAGGAACCTGCGTGGTGCACT
ACACCGGGATGCTTGAAGATGGAAAGAAATTTGATTCCTCCCGGGACAGAAACAAGCCCTTTAAGTTTAT
GCTAGGCAAGCAGGAGGTGATCCGAGGCTGGGAAGAAGGGGTTGCCCAGATGAGTGTGGGTCAGAGAGCC
AAACTGACTATATCTCCAGATTATGCCTATGGTGCCACTGGGCACCCAGGCATCATCCCACCACATGCCA
CTCTCGTCTTCGATGTGGAGCTTCTAAAACTGGAAGGCCCAGGTTTGGCTGTTGCAATCAAAACATGTAA
AAACTGTACTTCGGACAGCGTGAGAGAGAAGTTCCTTCAAGAAGCCTTAACAATGCGTCAGTTTGACCAT
CCTCACATCGTGAAGCTGATTGGAGTCATTACAGAGAACCCTGTCTGGATAATCATGGAGTTGTGCACAC
TTGGAGAGCTGAGGTCATTTTTGCAAGTAAGAAAATACAGCTTGGACCTGGCATCTTTGATATTATATGC
CTATCAGCTTAGTACAGCACTCGCGTATCTGGAGAGCAAAAGATTTGTTCACAGGGACATTGCTGCTCGG
AATGTTCTGGTGTCTTCAAATGATTGTGTAAAATTGGGAGACTTTGGATTATCTCGATATATGGAAGACA
GTACTTACTATAAAGCTTCCAAAGGAAAATTACCTATTAAATGGATGGCTCCAGAGTCAATCAATTTTCG
ACGTTTTACCTCAGCTAGTGACGTGTGGATGTTTGGTGTGTGTATGTGGGAGATACTGATGCATGGCGTG
AAGCCTTTTCAAGGAGTGAAGAACAATGATGTGATCGGTCGAATTGAAAATGGGGAAAGATTACCAATGC
CTCCAAATTGTCCTCCCACCCTCTACAGCCTTATGACGAAATGTTGGGCCTATGACCCCAGCAGGCGGCC
CAGGTTTACTGAACTAAAAGCTCAGCTCAGCACAATCCTGGAGGAGGAGAAGGTGCAGCAAGAAGAACGG
ATGAGGATGGAATCCAGAAGACAGGCTACCGTGTCCTGGGACTCTGGAGGGTCTGATGAAGCACCACCCA
AGCCCAGCAGACCTGGTTATCCTAGCCCGAGATCCAGTGAAGGATTTTATCCCAGCCCACAGCACATGGT
CCAGACCAATCACTACCAGGTCTCTGGCTACCCGGGTTCCCATGGAATCCCAGCCATGGCTGGCAGCATT
TACCAAGGTCAGGCATCTCTTCTGGACCAGACAGAATTGTGGAATCACAGACCTCAGGAGATGTCCATGT
GGCAGCCCAGTGTGGAGGATTCGGCAGCTTTGGACCTTCGAGGGATGGGACAGGTGCTTCCCCCTCACCT
GATGGAAGAGCGGCTAATCCGACAGCAGCAGGAAATGGAAGAAGACCAGCGCTGGCTGGAGAAGGAAGAG
CGATTCCTGAAACCTGATGTGAGGCTCTCTCGAGGCAGCATCGACAGGGAAGACGGGAGTTTTCAGGGTC
CGACTGGAAACCAACACATCTATCAGCCTGTGGGGAAGCCAGATCCTGCAGCTCCACCAAAGAAACCTCC
TCGCCCTGGAGCACCTGGCCACCTAAGCAACCTGTCCAGCATCAGCAGCCCTGCAGACAGCTACAATGAG
GGTGTCAAGCTTCAGCCCCAGGAAATCAGCCCCCCTCCCACTGCCAACCTTGACCGGTCCAATGACAAGG
TATATGAGAATGTGACAGGCCTAGTGAAGGCTGTCATCGAGATGTCCAGCAAAATCCAGCCAGCTCCTCC
AGAAGAGTACGTCCCTATGGTGAAGGAAGTTGGCCTGGCCCTGCGGACCTTACTAGCCACGGTGGATGAG
ACCATTCCTGCTCTTCCAGCCAGCACTCATCGAGAGATCGAGATGGCACAGAAGCTGCTGAACTCCGACT
TAGGCGAGCTCATCAGCAAGATGAAGCTGGCGCAGCAGTACGTCATGACCAGCCTGCAGCAGGAGTATAA
GAAGCAGATGCTGACAGCTGCTCACGCCCTGGCTGTGGATGCCAAGAACCTACTTGATGTTATTGATCAA
GCAAGACTGAAAATGCTAGGGCAGACACGGCCACACTGAGCCCCTGGCCATTGAACGTGGCTTTCTGCCC
TTTGGGAGATCTTCTCTAGCATTCCACCAGCAGCGAGGAAGTAACCTTAGCCTCTGTAGCCCGTGCTCAC
GGCTCCAACTGAATGACAGCTAGCTGAAAGTCTCTCTTGTATAAGTTTCATCACTTATACATGGTTTTGA
TTTTGTTATTTTTCTAAATAGTGTTCAGAAAACTCTGGAT
