>Addgene plasmid #25927 | myc-Rapr-FAK-YM | addgene partial sequence | sequence record 31657 | 25927 with CMV-F
GAGCTCTCTGGCTAACTAGAGAACCCACTGCTTACTGGCTTATCGAAATTAATACGACTCACTATAGGGA
GACCCAAGCTTGGTACCGAGCTCGGATCCACTAGTAACGGCCGCCAGTGTGCTGGAATTCTGCAGATATC
CATCACACTGGCGGCCCCCTCTAGGTCGACGATTGAATTGGCCACCATGGAGCAGAAGCTGATCTCCGAG
GAGGACCTGGGATCCCCTGCTTATCTTGACCCAAACTTGAATCACACACCAAGTTCGAGTACTAAGACTC
ACCTGGGTACTGGCATGGAACGGTCCCCTGGTGCAATGGAACGAGTATTAAAGGTCTTTCATCATTTTGA
AAGCAGTAGTGAGCCAACCACCTGGGCCAGTATTATCAGGCATGGAGATGCTACTGATGTCAGGGGCATC
ATTCAGAAGATAGTGGACAGTCACAAAGTAAAGCACGTGGCCTGCTATGGATTTCGCCTCAGTCACCTGC
GATCGGAGGAGGTGCACTGGCTGCACGTGGACATGGGTGTCTCCAGTGTGAGGGAGAAATATGAACTCGC
CCACCCACCAGAGGAGTGGAAATATGAGTTGAGAATTCGTTACTTGCCAAAAGGATTTCTAAACCAGTTT
ACTGAAGATAAGCCAACATTGAATTTCTTCTATCAACAGGTGAAGAGTGACTACATGCAAGAAATAGCTG
ATCAAGTAGACCAAGAAATAGCTTTGAAGTTGGGTTGTTTGGAAATTAGGCGATCCGCTTGGGAGGCGAG
GGGTAATGCCCTAGAGAAGAAGTCCAACTATGAAGTATTAGAAAAAGATGTTGGTTTAAAGCGATTTTTT
CCTAAGAGTTTACTGG
